Addgene plasmid #212632: pGag∆MA
Purpose: Expression vector for MLV Gag with truncated MA domain
Depositing lab: Paul Blainey. Depositing organization: Broad Institute. Publication: Live-cell transcriptomics with engineered virus-like particles. Najia MA, Le A, Borrajo J, Pruett L, Tsai F, Ogi R, Huang JY, Griffith LG, Daley GQ, Blainey PC. Cell. 2026 Sep 1:S0092-8674(26)00932-3. doi: 10.1016/j.cell.2026.08.005. PubMed 42679822.
Backbone
  Vector backbone: pcDNA3
  Vector type: Mammalian Expression
  Selectable markers: GFP
Growth in bacteria
  Bacterial resistance: Ampicillin, 100 μg/mL
  Growth temperature: 30°C
  Growth strain: NEB Stable
  Copy number: High Copy
Gene/Insert
  Gene/Insert name: MLV Gag (UniProt ID: P03332)
  Species: MoMLV
  Mutation: Deletion of MA domain (amino acids 2-215)
  Entrez Gene: gag (a.k.a. MLVgp8)
  Promoter: CAG
  Cloning method: Gibson Cloning
  Sequencing primers: 5′ CGCAAATGGGCGGTAGGCGTG
Resource information
  A portion of this plasmid was derived from a plasmid made by: Amino acids 216-530 of the MLV Gag ORF were cloned from MLV Gag-YFP (Addgene Plasmid #1813, a gift from Walther Mothes)
Terms and licenses: Academic/Nonprofit Terms; Industry Terms: Not Available to Industry
Depositor comments: Please visit https://doi.org/10.1101/2024.10.01.616098 for bioRxiv preprint.
How to cite: pGag∆MA was a gift from Paul Blainey (Addgene plasmid # 212632 ; http://n2t.net/addgene:212632 ; RRID:Addgene_212632)
