[The description below was written by a language model from this plasmid's Addgene catalogue record and pLannotate feature annotations shown in this document.]
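Description:
pGag∆MA is a mammalian expression plasmid, catalogued as built on a pcDNA3 backbone, that produces a truncated Gag polyprotein from Moloney murine leukemia virus. It is maintained in bacteria through a high-copy ColE1/pUC-type origin and an ampicillin resistance gene (β-lactamase with its own promoter). The annotated 6.4 kb sequence also shows leftover backbone pieces, including a fragment of a tetracycline resistance gene and a partial SV40 origin. No mammalian drug-selection cassette is annotated. The catalogue instead lists GFP as the selectable marker.

The insert corresponds to Gag residues 216–530, taken from an earlier MLV Gag-YFP plasmid and assembled by Gibson cloning. The deletion of residues 2–215 is described in the record as removing the MA domain, which normally carries the membrane-targeting function of Gag. The retained portion includes the nucleocapsid region, which binds and packages RNA. The catalogue names CAG as the promoter, but the feature table instead detects a CMV enhancer and CMV promoter followed by a truncated human β-globin intron, so the two sources differ on the core promoter.

A TurboGFP fragment lies shortly downstream of gag on the same strand, followed by a bGH polyadenylation signal, then short Pol and β-globin fragments and a β-globin poly(A) signal. The record does not say whether the GFP is fused to Gag or expressed separately through a linker or skipping element.

The associated publication concerns live-cell transcriptomics with engineered virus-like particles. The plasmid presumably serves there as a Gag variant for testing or engineering particle assembly and RNA export, although its exact role is not spelled out.
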