Features (pLannotate 1.2.2; 15 found; start..end, strand, type, name):
     82..461     +  enhancer       CMV enhancer: human cytomegalovirus immediate early enhancer
    462..665     +  promoter       CMV promoter: human cytomegalovirus (CMV) immediate early promoter
    799..1274    +  intron         β-globin intron: internally truncated intron from human β-globin
   1272..1349    +  CDS            HBB (fragment): HBB_PROLO - Experimental evidence at protein level: Swiss-Prot protein existence level 1. Involved in oxygen transport from the lung to the various peripheral tissues. From Procyon lotor (Raccoon).
   1338..2288    +  CDS            gag (fragment): GAG_MLVMS - Experimental evidence at protein level: Swiss-Prot protein existence level 1. [Nucleocapsid protein p10-Gag]: Involved in the packaging and encapsidation of two copies of the genome. Binds with high affinity to conserved UCUG elements within the packaging signal, located near the 5'-end of the genome. This binding is dependent on genome dimerization. From Moloney murine leukemia virus (isolate Shinnick) (MoMLV).
   2349..3046    +  CDS            TurboGFP (fragment): improved green fluorescent protein from Pontellina plumata (Evdokimov et al., 2006) mammalian codon-optimized
   3072..3183    +  polyA_signal   bGH poly(A) signal: bovine growth hormone polyadenylation signal
   3279..3338    +  CDS            Pol (fragment): POL1_MOUSE - Experimental evidence at transcript level: Swiss-Prot protein existence level 2. From Mus musculus (Mouse).
   3342..3419    +  CDS            HBB (fragment): HBB_PONPY - Experimental evidence at transcript level: Swiss-Prot protein existence level 2. Involved in oxygen transport from the lung to the various peripheral tissues. From Pongo pygmaeus (Bornean orangutan).
   3423..3817    +  polyA_signal   β-globin poly(A): human β-globin polyadenylation signal
   4235..4339    +  promoter       AmpR promoter: bla
   4340..5200    +  CDS            AmpR: β-lactamase; bla; confers resistance to ampicillin, carbenicillin, and related antibiotics
   5274..5835    +  rep_origin     ori: high-copy-number ColE1/pMB1/pBR322/pUC origin of replication
   6000..6301    -  CDS            TcR (fragment): tetracycline efflux protein; tet; confers resistance to tetracycline
   6324..6417    -  rep_origin     SV40 ori (fragment): SV40 origin of replication
>Addgene plasmid #212632 | pGag∆MA | addgene full sequence | sequence record 454202 | Addgene Long Read Sequencing Result
AGCTTGGCCCATTGCATACGTTGTATCCATATCATAATATGTACATTTATATTGGCTCATGTCCAACATT
ACCGCCATGTTGACATTGATTATTGACTAGTTATTAATAGTAATCAATTACGGGGTCATTAGTTCATAGC
CCATATATGGAGTTCCGCGTTACATAACTTACGGTAAATGGCCCGCCTGGCTGACCGCCCAACGACCCCC
GCCCATTGACGTCAATAATGACGTATGTTCCCATAGTAACGCCAATAGGGACTTTCCATTGACGTCAATG
GGTGGAGTATTTACGGTAAACTGCCCACTTGGCAGTACATCAAGTGTATCATATGCCAAGTACGCCCCCT
ATTGACGTCAATGACGGTAAATGGCCCGCCTGGCATTATGCCCAGTACATGACCTTATGGGACTTTCCTA
CTTGGCAGTACATCTACGTATTAGTCATCGCTATTACCATGGTGATGCGGTTTTGGCAGTACATCAATGG
GCGTGGATAGCGGTTTGACTCACGGGGATTTCCAAGTCTCCACCCCATTGACGTCAATGGGAGTTTGTTT
TGGCACCAAAATCAACGGGACTTTCCAAAATGTCGTAACAACTCCGCCCCATTGACGCAAATGGGCGGTA
GGCGTGTACGGTGGGAGGTCTATATAAGCAGAGCTCGTTTAGTGAACCGTCAGATCGCCTGGAGACGCCA
TCCACGCTGTTTTGACCTCCATAGAAGACACCGGGACCGATCCAGCCTCCCCTCGAAGCTTACATGTGGT
ACCGAGCTCGGATCCTGAGAACTTCAGGGTGAGTCTATGGGACCCTTGATGTTTTCTTTCCCCTTCTTTT
CTATGGTTAAGTTCATGTCATAGGAAGGGGAGAAGTAACAGGGTACACATATTGACCAAATCAGGGTAAT
TTTGCATTTGTAATTTTAAAAAATGCTTTCTTCTTTTAATATACTTTTTTGTTTATCTTATTTCTAATAC
TTTCCCTAATCTCTTTCTTTCAGGGCAATAATGATACAATGTATCATGCCTCTTTGCACCATTCTAAAGA
ATAACAGTGATAATTTCTGGGTTAAGGCAATAGCAATATTTCTGCATATAAATATTTCTGCATATAAATT
GTAACTGATGTAAGAGGTTTCATATTGCTAATAGCAGCTACAATCCAGCTACCATTCTGCTTTTATTTTA
TGGTTGGGATAAGGCTGGATTATTCTGAGTCCAAGCTAGGCCCTTTTGCTAATCATGTTCATACCTCTTA
TCTTCCTCCCACAGCTCCTGGGCAACGTGCTGGTCTGTGTGCTGGCCCATCACTTTGGCAAAGAATTCGC
CACCATGCCCCTCCGCGCAGGAGGAAACGGACAGCTTCAATACTGGCCGTTCTCCTCTTCTGACCTTTAC
AACTGGAAAAATAATAACCCTTCTTTTTCTGAAGATCCAGGTAAACTGACAGCTCTGATCGAGTCTGTCC
TCATCACCCATCAGCCCACCTGGGACGACTGTCAGCAGCTGTTGGGGACTCTGCTGACCGGAGAAGAAAA
ACAACGGGTGCTCTTAGAGGCTAGAAAGGCGGTGCGGGGCGATGATGGGCGCCCCACTCAACTGCCCAAT
GAAGTCGATGCCGCTTTTCCCCTCGAGCGCCCAGACTGGGATTACACCACCCAGGCAGGTAGGAACCACC
TAGTCCACTATCGCCAGTTGCTCCTAGCGGGTCTCCAAAACGCGGGCAGAAGCCCCACCAATTTGGCCAA
GGTAAAAGGAATAACACAAGGGCCCAATGAGTCTCCCTCGGCCTTCCTAGAGAGACTTAAGGAAGCCTAT
CGCAGGTACACTCCTTATGACCCTGAGGACCCAGGGCAAGAAACTAATGTGTCTATGTCTTTCATTTGGC
AGTCTGCCCCAGACATTGGGAGAAAGTTAGAGAGGTTAGAAGATTTAAAAAACAAGACGCTTGGAGATTT
GGTTAGAGAGGCAGAAAAGATCTTTAATAAACGAGAAACCCCGGAAGAAAGAGAGGAACGTATCAGGAGA
GAAACAGAGGAAAAAGAAGAACGCCGTAGGACAGAGGATGAGCAGAAAGAGAAAGAAAGAGATCGTAGGA
GACATAGAGAGATGAGCAAGCTATTGGCCACTGTCGTTAGTGGACAGAAACAGGATAGACAGGGAGGAGA
ACGAAGGAGGTCCCAACTCGATCGCGACCAGTGTGCCTACTGCAAAGAAAAGGGGCACTGGGCTAAAGAT
TGTCCCAAGAAACCACGAGGACCTCGGGGACCAAGACCGCAGGGATCCGGCGCAACAAACTTCTCTCTGC
TGAAACAAGCCGGAGATGTCGAAGAGAATCCTGGACCGATGGAGAGCGACGAGAGCGGCCTGCCCGCCAT
GAAGATCGAGTGCCGCATCACCGGCACCCTGAACGGCGTGGAGTTCGAGCTGGTGGGCGGCGGAGAGGGC
ACCCCCGAGCAGGGCCGCATGACCAACAAGATGAAGAGCACCAAAGGCGCCCTGACCTTCAGCCCCTACC
TGCTGAGCCACGTGATGGGCTACGGCTTCTACCACTTCGGCACCTACCCCAGCGGCTACGAGAACCCCTT
CCTGCACGCCATCAACAACGGCGGCTACACCAACACCCGCATCGAGAAGTACGAGGACGGCGGCGTGCTG
CACGTGAGCTTCAGCTACCGCTACGAGGCCGGCCGCGTGATCGGCGACTTCAAGGTGGTGGGCACCGGCT
TCCCCGAGGACAGCGTGATCTTCACCGACAAGATCATCCGCAGCAACGCCACCGTGGAGCACCTGCACCC
CATGGGCGATAACGTGCTGGTGGGCAGCTTCGCCCGCACCTTCAGCCTGCGCGACGGCGGCTACTACAGC
TTCGTGGTGGACAGCCACATGCACTTCAAGAGCGCCATCCACCCCAGCATCCTGCAGAACGGGGGCCCCA
TGTTCGCCTTCCGCCGCGTGGAGGAGCTGCACAGCAACACCGAGCTGGGCATCGTGGAGTACCAGCACGC
CTTCAAGACCCCGGATGCAGATGCCGGTGAAGAATAGCTAGAGCTCGCTGATCAGCCTCGACTGTGCCTT
CTAGTTGCCAGCCATCTGTTGTTTGCCCCTCCCCCGTGCCTTCCTTGACCCTGGAAGGTGCCACTCCCAC
TGTCCTTTCCTAATAAAATGAGGAAATTGCATCGCATTGTCTGAGTAGGTGTCATTCTATTCTGGGGGGT
GGGGTGGGGCAGGACAGCAAGGGGGAGGATTGGGAAGAGAATAGCAGGCATGCTGGGGACATGGCGCGTT
CAACGCTCTCAAAACCCCTTAAAAATAAGGTTAACCCGCGAGGCCCCCTAAGAATTCACCCCACCAGTGC
AGGCTGCCTATCAGAAAGTGGTGGCTGGTGTGGCTAATGCCCTGGCCCACAAGTATCACTAAGCTCGCTT
TCTTGCTGTCCAATTTCTATTAAAGGTTCCTTTGTTCCCTAAGTCCAACTACTAAACTGGGGGATATTAT
GAAGGGCCTTGAGCATCTGGATTCTGCCTAATAAAAAACATTTATTTTCATTGCAATGATGTATTTAAAT
TATTTCTGAATATTTTACTAAAAAGGGAATGTGGGAGGTCAGTGCATTTAAAACATAAAGAAATGAAGAG
CTAGTTCAAACCTTGGGAAAATACACTATATCTTAAACTCCATGAAAGAAGGTGAGGCTGCAAACAGCTA
ATGCACATTGGCAACAGCCCCTGATGCCTATGCCTTATTCATCCCTCAGAAAAGGATTCAAGTAGAGGCT
TGATTTGGAGGTTAAAGTTTTGCTATGCTGTATTTTACATTACTTATTGTTTTAGCTGTCCTCATGAATG
TCTTTTCACTACCCATTTGCTTATCCTGCATCTCTCAGCCTTGACTCCACTCAGTTCTCTTGCTTAGAGA
TACCACCTTTCCCCTGAAGTGTTCCTTCCATGTTTTACGGCGAGATGGTTTCTCCTCGCCTGGCCACTCA
GCCTTAGTTGTCTCTGTTGTCTTATAGAGGTCTACTTGAAGAAGGAAAAACAGGGGGCATGGTTTGACTG
TCCTGTGAGCCCTTCTTCCCTGCCTCCCCCACTCACAGTGACCCGGAATCCCTCGACATGGCAGTCTAGA
ATTCTTGAAGACGAAAGGGCCTCGTGATACGCCTATTTTTATAGGTTAATGTCATGATAATAATGGTTTC
TTAGACGTCAGGTGGCACTTTTCGGGGAAATGTGCGCGGAACCCCTATTTGTTTATTTTTCTAAATACAT
TCAAATATGTATCCGCTCATGAGACAATAACCCTGATAAATGCTTCAATAATATTGAAAAAGGAAGAGTA
TGAGTATTCAACATTTCCGTGTCGCCCTTATTCCCTTTTTTGCGGCATTTTGCCTTCCTGTTTTTGCTCA
CCCAGAAACGCTGGTGAAAGTAAAAGATGCTGAAGATCAGTTGGGTGCACGAGTGGGTTACATCGAACTG
GATCTCAACAGCGGTAAGATCCTTGAGAGTTTTCGCCCCGAAGAACGTTTTCCAATGATGAGCACTTTTA
AAGTTCTGCTATGTGGCGCGGTATTATCCCGTGTTGACGCCGGGCAAGAGCAACTCGGTCGCCGCATACA
CTATTCTCAGAATGACTTGGTTGAGTACTCACCAGTCACAGAAAAGCATCTTACGGATGGCATGACAGTA
AGAGAATTATGCAGTGCTGCCATAACCATGAGTGATAACACTGCGGCCAACTTACTTCTGACAACGATCG
GAGGACCGAAGGAGCTAACCGCTTTTTTGCACAACATGGGGGATCATGTAACTCGCCTTGATCGTTGGGA
ACCGGAGCTGAATGAAGCCATACCAAACGACGAGCGTGACACCACGATGCCTGCAGCAATGGCAACAACG
TTGCGCAAACTATTAACTGGCGAACTACTTACTCTAGCTTCCCGGCAACAATTAATAGACTGGATGGAGG
CGGATAAAGTTGCAGGACCACTTCTGCGCTCGGCCCTTCCGGCTGGCTGGTTTATTGCTGATAAATCTGG
AGCCGGTGAGCGTGGGTCTCGCGGTATCATTGCAGCACTGGGGCCAGATGGTAAGCCCTCCCGTATCGTA
GTTATCTACACGACGGGGAGTCAGGCAACTATGGATGAACGAAATAGACAGATCGCTGAGATAGGTGCCT
CACTGATTAAGCATTGGTAACTGTCAGACCAAGTTTACTCATATATACTTTAGATTGATTTAAAACTTCA
TTTTTAATTTAAAAGGATCTAGGCTGCTGCTTGCAAACAAAAAAACCACCGCTACCAGCGGTGGTTTGTT
TGCCGGATCAAGAGCTACCAACTCTTTTTCCGAAGGTAACTGGCTTCAGCAGAGCGCAGATACCAAATAC
TGTCCTTCTAGTGTAGCCGTAGTTAGGCCACCACTTCAAGAACTCTGTAGCACCGCCTACATACCTCGCT
CTGCTAATCCTGTTACCAGTGGCTGCTGCCAGTGGCGATAAGTCGTGTCTTACCGGGTTGGACTCAAGAC
GATAGTTACCGGATAAGGCGCAGCGGTCGGGCTGAACGGGGGGTTCGTGCACACAGCCCAGCTTGGAGCG
AACGACCTACACCGAACTGAGATACCTACAGCGTGAGCTATGAGAAAGCGCCACGCTTCCCGAAGGGAGA
AAGGCGGACAGGTATCCGGTAAGCGGCAGGGTCGGAACAGGAGAGCGCACGAGGGAGCTTCCAGGGGGAA
ACGCCTGGTATCTTTATAGTCCTGTCGGGTTTCGCCACCTCTGACTTGAGCGTCGATTTTTGTGATGCTC
GTCAGGGGGGCGGAGCCTATGGAAAAACGCCAGCAACGGAGATGCGCCGCGTGCGGCTGCTGGAGATGGC
GGACGCGATGGATATGTTCTGCCAAGGGTTGGTTTGCGCATTCACAGTTCTCCGCAAGAATTGATTGGCT
CCAATTCTTGGAGTGGTGAATCCGTTAGCGAGGTGCCGCCGGCTTCCATTCAGGTCGAGGTGGCCCGGCT
CCATGCACCGCGACGCAACGCGGGGAGGCAGACAAGGTATAGGGCGGCGCCTACAATCCATGCCAACCCG
TTCCATGTGCTCGCCGAGGCGGCATAAATCGCCGTGACGATCAGCGGTCCAATGATCGAAGTTAGGCTGG
TAAGAGCCGCGAGCGATCCTTGAAGCTGTCCCTGATGGTCGTCATCTACCTGCCTGGACAGCATGGCCTG
CAACGCGGGCATCCCGATGCCGCCGGAAGCGAGAAGAATCATAATGGGGAAGGCCATCCAGCCTCGCGTC
GGGGAGCTTTTTGCAAAAGCCTAGGCCTCCAAAAAAGCCTCCTCACTACTTCTGGAATAGCTCAGAGGCC
GAGGCGGCCTCGGCCTCTGCATAAATAAAAAAAATTAGTCAGCCATG
